>Addgene plasmid #16562 | pIVEX2.3 TEM-7 | addgene partial sequence | sequence record 23002 | T7 5'-TAATACGACTCACTATAGGG-3'
CAGGTCACGATGAGGGCCCAGGCTCTGGATGGGCTGCCAAAGGGACCGTGCGGGGCTGGAACCGGAGAGC
CCGAGAGAGCCCTGGGCATGTGTCAGAGCCGGACAGGACCCAGCTGAGCCAGGACCTGGGTGGGGGCACC
CTGGCCATGGACACGCTGCCAGATAACAGGACCAGGGTGGTGGAGGACAACCACAGCTATTATGTGTCCC
GTCTCTATGGCCCCAGCGAGCCCCACAGCCGGGAACTGTGGGTAGATGTGGCCGAGGCCAACCGGAGCCA
AGTGAAGATCCACACAATACTCTCCAACACCCACCGGCAGGCTTCGAGAGTGGTCTTGTCCTTTGATTTC
CCTTTCTACGGGCATCCTCTGCGGCAGATCACCATAGCAACTGGAGGCTTCATCTTCATGGGGGACGTGA
TCCATCGGATGCTCACAGCTACTCAGTATGTGGCGCCCCTGATGGCCAACTTCAACCCTGGCTACTCCGA
CAACTCCACAGTTGTTTACTTTGACAATGGGACAGTCTTTGTGGTTCAGTGGGACCACGTTTATCTCCAA
GGCTGGGAAGACAAGGGCAGTTTCACCTTCCAGGCAGCTCTGCACCATGACGGCCGCATTGTCTTTGCCT
ATAAAGAGATCCCTATGTCTGTCCC
