[The description below was written by a language model from this plasmid's Addgene catalogue record.]
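Description:
pIVEX2.3 TEM-7 is a bacterial expression plasmid built on the commercial pIVEX2.3-MCS backbone (about 3.55 kb without insert). It carries a portion of human TEM7 (tumor endothelial marker 7), the product of the PLXDC1 gene. The plasmid is maintained at high copy in standard E. coli cloning strains under ampicillin selection. No feature table accompanies the entry, so the origin of replication, regulatory elements and any tags are not individually documented. The listed 5′ sequencing primer is T7, which fits the T7 promoter-driven design generally associated with the pIVEX vector family. These vectors are intended for T7 RNA polymerase-based protein production, including cell-free E. coli lysate systems. pIVEX2.3-type vectors usually supply a C-terminal His tag, but the record does not say whether the insert is fused in frame to one.

The insert is not the full-length coding sequence. The record describes it as the extracellular region of TEM7, so the transmembrane and cytoplasmic parts of this cell-surface protein are presumably omitted. It was cloned by restriction digestion between an NdeI site at the 5′ end, which is retained, and a SmaI/XmaI site at the 3′ end, whose status after cloning is not known. The insert size and exact residue boundaries are not given.

The plasmid comes from work characterising cell-surface tumor endothelial markers conserved between mouse and human. A soluble ectodomain produced from a construct like this would suit recombinant protein production, for example as an antigen or a binding reagent. The record itself does not state a specific application.
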