Addgene plasmid #16562: pIVEX2.3 TEM-7
Depositing lab: Bert Vogelstein. Depositing organization: Johns Hopkins University and School of Medicine. Publication: Cell surface tumor endothelial markers are conserved in mice and humans. Carson-Walter EB, Watkins DN, Nanda A, Vogelstein B, Kinzler KW, St Croix B. Cancer Res. 2001 Sep 15. 61(18):6649-55. PubMed 11559528.
Backbone
  Vector backbone: pIVEX2.3-MCS
  Backbone manufacturer: Boehringer
  Backbone size w/o insert (bp): 3553
  Vector type: Bacterial Expression
Growth in bacteria
  Bacterial resistance: Ampicillin, 100 μg/mL
  Growth temperature: 37°C
  Growth strain: DH5alpha
  Copy number: High Copy
Gene/Insert
  Gene/Insert name: TEM7 (alt name: tumor endothelial marker 7)
  Species: H. sapiens (human)
  Mutation: Extracellular region
  Entrez Gene: PLXDC1 (a.k.a. TEM3, TEM7, FLJ36270, FLJ45632, DKFZp686F0937)
  Cloning method: Restriction Enzyme; 5′ cloning site NdeI (not destroyed); 3′ cloning site SmaI/XmaI (unknown if destroyed)
  Sequencing primers: 5′ T7
Terms and licenses: Academic/Nonprofit Terms; Industry Terms: Not Available to Industry
How to cite: pIVEX2.3 TEM-7 was a gift from Bert Vogelstein (Addgene plasmid # 16562 ; http://n2t.net/addgene:16562 ; RRID:Addgene_16562)
